Addgene plasmid #66582: pX330.iGFP2
Purpose: sgRNA for iGFP
Depositing lab: Wen Xue. Depositing organization: University of Massachusetts, Worcester. Publication: A versatile reporter system for CRISPR-mediated chromosomal rearrangements. Li Y, Park A, Mou H, Colpan C, Bizhanova A, Akama-Garren E, Joshi N, Hendrickson EA, Feldser D, Yin H, Anderson DG, Jacks T, Weng Z, Xue W. Genome Biol. 2015 May 28;16(1):111. 10.1186/s13059-015-0680-7 PubMed 26018130.
Backbone
  Vector backbone: pX330
  Vector type: Mammalian Expression
Growth in bacteria
  Bacterial resistance: Ampicillin, 100 μg/mL
  Growth temperature: 37°C
  Growth strain: Stbl3
  Copy number: Unknown
Gene/Insert
  Gene/Insert name: iGFP
  gRNA/shRNA sequence: gagcggccgctcgagtctag
Terms and licenses: Academic/Nonprofit Terms; Industry Terms: Not Available to Industry
How to cite: pX330.iGFP2 was a gift from Wen Xue (Addgene plasmid # 66582 ; http://n2t.net/addgene:66582 ; RRID:Addgene_66582)
