[The description below was written by a language model from this plasmid's Addgene catalogue record.]
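Description:
pX330.iGFP2 is a mammalian expression plasmid built on the pX330 backbone, the widely used all-in-one CRISPR vector format in which a single plasmid supplies both a guide RNA and the Cas9 nuclease. In the standard pX330 design, the sgRNA is transcribed from a human U6 RNA polymerase III promoter and a codon-optimised, nuclear-localised Streptococcus pyogenes Cas9 is expressed from a separate strong hybrid Pol II promoter. The record gives no feature table, however, so these elements are inferred from the named backbone rather than confirmed for this particular clone. The plasmid is propagated in bacteria under ampicillin selection. Its copy number is listed as unknown, and no mammalian selection marker or fluorescent reporter is recorded on the vector itself.

The insert is a 20-nucleotide guide spacer directed against "iGFP", and the stated purpose is simply to provide an sgRNA for that target. The associated publication describes a reporter system for detecting CRISPR-mediated chromosomal rearrangements, so iGFP is presumably the GFP-based reporter cassette used in that work. The "2" in the name suggests this is one of at least two guides designed against the reporter, as would be needed to cut at paired sites and induce a rearrangement. The record does not spell out the structure of the iGFP reporter, the exact position of the cut site or the partner guide. The construct would typically be transfected into mammalian cells carrying the reporter, so that Cas9 cleavage at the targeted site can be read out through a change in GFP signal.
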