>Addgene plasmid #66582 | pX330.iGFP2 | addgene partial sequence | sequence record 116349 | BGH-rev 5'-TAGAAGGCACAGTCGAGG-3'
GCCTGGCCGGCCTTTTTCGTGGCCGCCGGCCTTTTGTCGCCTCCCAGCTGAGACAGGTCGATCCGTGTCT
CGTACAGGCCGGTGATGCTCTGGTGGATCAGGGTGGCGTCCAGCACCTCTTTGGTGCTGGTGTACCTCTT
CCGGTCGATGGTGGTGTCAAAGTACTTGAAGGCGGCAGGGGCTCCCAGATTGGTCAGGGTAAACAGGTGG
ATGATATTCTCGGCCTGCTCTCTGATGGGCTTATCCCGGTGCTTGTTGTAGGCGGACAGCACTTTGTCCA
GATTAGCGTCGGCCAGGATCACTCTCTTGGAGAACTCGCTGATCTGCTCGATGATCTCGTCCAGGTAGTG
CTTGTGCTGTTCCACAAACAGCTGTTTCTGCTCATTATCCTCGGGGGAGCCCTTCAGCTTCTCATAGTGG
CTGGCCAGGTACAGGAAGTTCACATATTTGGAGGGCAGGGCCAGTTCGTTTCCCTTCTGCAGTTCGCCGG
CAGAGGCCAGCATTCTCTTCCGGCCGTTTTCCAGCTCGAACAGGGAGTACTTAGGCAGCTTGATGATCAG
GTCCTTTTTCACTTC
