>Addgene plasmid #66582 | pX330.iGFP2 | addgene partial sequence | sequence record 119704 | hU6-F 5'-GAGGGCCTATTTCCCATGATT-3'
AAGTAATAATTTCTTGGGTAGTTTGCAGTTTTAAAATTATGTTTTAAAATGGACTATCATATGCTTACCG
TAACTTGAAAGTATTTCGATTTCTTGGCTTTATATATCTTGTGGAAAGGACGAAACACCGAGCGGCCGCT
CGAGTCTAGGTTTTAGAGCTAGAAATAGCAAGTTAAAATAAGGCTAGTCCGTTATCAACTTGAAAAAGTG
GCACCGAGTCGGTGCTTTTTTGTTTTAGAGCTAGAAATAGCAAGTTAAAATAAGGCTAGTCCGTTTTTAG
CGCGTGCGCCAATTCTGCAGACAAATGGCTCTAGAGGTACCCGTTACATAACTTACGGTAAATGGCCCGC
CTG
